Addgene plasmid #49287: pGGEV_7_Linker
Purpose: (Empty Backbone) Golden Gate entry vector at position 7, small linker insert
Depositing lab: Joachim Wittbrodt. Depositing organization: Universitaet Heidelberg. Publication: Golden GATEway cloning--a combinatorial approach to generate fusion and recombination constructs. Kirchmaier S, Lust K, Wittbrodt J. PLoS One. 2013 Oct 7;8(10):e76117. doi: 10.1371/journal.pone.0076117. PubMed 24116091.
Backbone
  Vector backbone: pBluescript
  Backbone manufacturer: Stratagene
  Vector type: cloning vector
Growth in bacteria
  Bacterial resistance: Ampicillin, 100 μg/mL
  Growth temperature: 37°C
  Growth strain: DH5alpha
  Copy number: High Copy
Gene/Insert
  Gene/Insert name: None
Terms and licenses: Academic/Nonprofit Terms; Industry Terms: Not Available to Industry
How to cite: pGGEV_7_Linker was a gift from Joachim Wittbrodt (Addgene plasmid # 49287 ; http://n2t.net/addgene:49287 ; RRID:Addgene_49287)
