[The description below was written by a language model from this plasmid's Addgene catalogue record and pLannotate feature annotations shown in this document.]
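Description:
pGGEV_7_Linker is a Golden Gate entry vector built on the pBluescript cloning backbone and catalogued as an empty backbone. It occupies position 7 in the Golden GATEway combinatorial cloning scheme and is described as carrying only a small linker rather than a functional gene. In such systems, entry vectors for successive positions are combined in a single ordered assembly. A linker entry presumably fills its position when no functional module is wanted there, although the record does not say this explicitly. The type IIS restriction sites and overhangs that define position 7 are not annotated in the feature tables. The plasmid is maintained in E. coli at high copy through a ColE1/pUC-type origin and is selected with ampicillin through the β-lactamase gene and its own promoter. An f1 origin and residual lacZα, lacI and multiple-cloning-site fragments remain from the pBluescript parent.

Despite the "small linker" description, both sequence records (about 3.9 kb) show a roughly 1.4 kb region between the lacZα and lacI remnants. This region contains a fragment of the simian CMV IE94 enhancer/promoter, an SP6 promoter, the rabbit β-globin intron with a short adjoining β-globin coding fragment, and an SV40 polyadenylation signal. The polyadenylation signal is annotated on the opposite strand to the other elements. The two records differ in the orientation of this block relative to the backbone, and by one nucleotide in length. The catalogue entry does not explain whether these elements are the stuffer or linker itself or are carried over from a parental vector, so their role here should be treated as unresolved. No complete open reading frame, tag or reporter is annotated in the block.
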