Features (pLannotate 1.2.2; 12 found; start..end, strand, type, name):
     28..456     -  rep_origin     f1 ori (sequence partly withheld): f1 bacteriophage origin of replication; arrow indicates direction of (+) strand synthesis
    461..527     -  CDS            lacZα (fragment): LacZα fragment of β-galactosidase; lacZ fragment
    528..547     -  misc_feature   MCS (fragment): pBluescript multiple cloning site
    614..748     +  polyA_signal   SV40 poly(A) signal: SV40 polyadenylation signal
    758..823     -  CDS            HBB (fragment): HBB_LEPEU - Experimental evidence at protein level: Swiss-Prot protein existence level 1. Involved in oxygen transport from the lung to the various peripheral tissues. From Lepus europaeus (European hare).
    821..1393    -  intron         β-globin intron: intron from rabbit β-globin gene
   1490..1508    -  promoter       SP6 promoter: promoter for bacteriophage SP6 RNA polymerase
   1543..1951    -  promoter       CMV IE94 promoter (fragment): enhancer/promoter region of simian cytomegalovirus major immediate early transcription unit IE94
   1952..2005    -  CDS            lacI (fragment): lac repressor; lacI; The lac repressor binds to the lac operator to inhibit transcription in E. coli. This inhibition can be relieved by adding lactose or isopropyl-β-D-thiogalactopyranoside (IPTG).
   2188..2776    -  rep_origin     ori: high-copy-number ColE1/pMB1/pBR322/pUC origin of replication
   2947..3807    -  CDS            AmpR: β-lactamase; bla; confers resistance to ampicillin, carbenicillin, and related antibiotics
   3808..3912    -  promoter       AmpR promoter: bla
>Addgene plasmid #49287 | pGGEV_7_Linker | addgene full sequence | sequence record 483331 | Addgene NGS Result
AAATTGTAAGCGTTAATATTTTGTTAAAATTCGCGTTAAATTTTTGTTAAATCAGCTCATTTTTTAACCA
ATAGGCCGAAATCGGCAAAATCCCTTATAAATCAAAAGAATAGACCGAGATAGGGT
[37 nt withheld, positions 127-163]
AAAGAACGTGGACTCCAACGTCAAAGG
[49 nt withheld, positions 191-239]
T
[91 nt withheld, positions 241-331]
G
[124 nt withheld, positions 333-456]
CCCATTCGCCATTCAGGCTGCGCAACTGTTGGGAAGGGCGATCGGTGCGGGCCTCTTCGCTATTACGCCA
GACTAGTTCTAGAGCGGCCGCGAATTAAAAAACCTCCCACACCTCCCCCTGAACCTGAAACATAAAATGA
ATGCAATTGTTGTTGTTAACTTGTTTATTGCAGCTTATAATGGTTACAAATAAAGCAATAGCATCACAAA
TTTCACAAATAAAGCATTTTTTTCACTGCATTCTAGTTGTGGTTTGTCCAAACTCATCAATGTATCTTAT
CATGTCTGGATCTACGATCCGTCGAGGAATTAATTCTTTGCCAAAATGATGAGACAGCACAACAACCAGC
ACGTTGCCCAGGAGCTGTAGGAAAGAGAAGAAGGCATGAGCATGGTTAGCAGAGGGGCCCGGTTTGGACT
CAGAGTATTTTATCCTCATCTCAAACAGTGTATATCATTGTAACCATAAAGAGAAAGGCAGGATGATGAC
CAGGGTGTAGTTGTTTCTACCAATAAGAATATTTCCACGCCAGCCAGAATTTATATGCAGAAATATTCTA
CCTTATCATTTAATTATAACAATTGTTCTCTAAAACTGTGCTGAAGTACAATATAATATACCCTGATTGC
CTTGAAAAAAAAGTGATTAGAGAAAGTACTTACAATCTGACAAATAAACAAAAGTGAATTTAAAAATTCG
TTACAAATGCAAGCTAAAGTTTAACGAAAAAGTTACAGAAAATGAAAAGAAAATAAGAGGAGACAATGGT
TGTCAACAGAGTAGAAAGTGAAAGAAACAAAATTATCATGAGGGTCCATGGTGATACAAGGGACATCTTC
CCATTCTAAACAACACCCTGAAAACTTTGCCCCCTCCATATAACATGAATTTTACAATAGCGAAAAAGAA
AGAACAATCAAGGGTCCCCAAACTCACCCTGAAGTTCTCAGGATCGGTCGAGATCCTTACTTAGTTACCC
GGGAGGATGAGGGTCTCACGGCGGTACCGCCGCCGGATCCGCAACTTGAGACCTCTATAGTGTCACCTAA
ATCAAGCTTGCTCCGACGTCCCCAGGCAGAATGGCGGTTCCCTAAACGAGCATTGCTTATATAGACCTCC
CATTAGGCACGCCTACCGCCCATTTACGTCAATGGAACGCCCATTTGCGTCATTGCCCCTCCCCATTGAC
GTCAATGGGGATGTACTTGGCAGCCATCGCGGGCCATTTACCGCCATTGACGTCAATGGGAGTACTGCCA
ATGTACCCTGGCGTACTTCCAATAGTAATGTACTTGCCAAGTTACTATTAATAGATATTGATGTACTGCC
AAGTGGGCCATTTACCGTCATTGACGTCAATAGGGGGCGTGAGAACGGATATGAATGGGCAATGAGCCAT
CCCATTGACGTCAATGGTGGGTGGTCCTATTGACGTCAATGGGCATTGAGCCAGGCGGGCCATTTACCGT
AATTGACGTCAATGGGGGAGGCGCCCTGCATTAATGAATCGGCCAACGCGCGGGGAGAGGCGGTTTGCGT
ATTGGGCGCTCTTCCGCTTCCTCGCTCACTGACTCGCTGCGCTCGGTCGTTCGGCTGCGGCGAGCGGTAT
CAGCTCACTCAAAGGCGGTAATACGGTTATCCACAGAATCAGGGGATAACGCAGGAAAGAACATGTGAGC
AAAAGGCCAGCAAAAGGCCAGGAACCGTAAAAAGGCCGCGTTGCTGGCGTTTTTCCATAGGCTCCGCCCC
CCTGACGAGCATCACAAAAATCGACGCTCAAGTCAGAGGTGGCGAAACCCGACAGGACTATAAAGATACC
AGGCGTTTCCCCCTGGAAGCTCCCTCGTGCGCTCTCCTGTTCCGACCCTGCCGCTTACCGGATACCTGTC
CGCCTTTCTCCCTTCGGGAAGCGTGGCGCTTTCTCATAGCTCACGCTGTAGGTATCTCAGTTCGGTGTAG
GTCGTTCGCTCCAAGCTGGGCTGTGTGCACGAACCCCCCGTTCAGCCCGACCGCTGCGCCTTATCCGGTA
ACTATCGTCTTGAGTCCAACCCGGTAAGACACGACTTATCGCCACTGGCAGCAGCCACTGGTAACAGGAT
TAGCAGAGCGAGGTATGTAGGCGGTGCTACAGAGTTCTTGAAGTGGTGGCCTAACTACGGCTACACTAGA
AGAACAGTATTTGGTATCTGCGCTCTGCTGAAGCCAGTTACCTTCGGAAAAAGAGTTGGTAGCTCTTGAT
CCGGCAAACAAACCACCGCTGGTAGCGGTGGTTTTTTTGTTTGCAAGCAGCAGATTACGCGCAGAAAAAA
AGGATCTCAAGAAGATCCTTTGATCTTTTCTACGGGGTCTGACGCTCAGTGGAACGAAAACTCACGTTAA
GGGATTTTGGTCATGAGATTATCAAAAAGGATCTTCACCTAGATCCTTTTAAATTAAAAATGAAGTTTTA
AATCAATCTAAAGTATATATGAGTAAACTTGGTCTGACAGTTACCAATGCTTAATCAGTGAGGCACCTAT
CTCAGCGATCTGTCTATTTCGTTCATCCATAGTTGCCTGACTCCCCGTCGTGTAGATAACTACGATACGG
GAGGGCTTACCATCTGGCCCCAGTGCTGCAATGATACCGCGGGACCCACGCTCACCGGCTCCAGATTTAT
CAGCAATAAACCAGCCAGCCGGAAGGGCCGAGCGCAGAAGTGGTCCTGCAACTTTATCCGCCTCCATCCA
GTCTATTAATTGTTGCCGGGAAGCTAGAGTAAGTAGTTCGCCAGTTAATAGTTTGCGCAACGTTGTTGCC
ATTGCTACAGGCATCGTGGTGTCACGCTCGTCGTTTGGTATGGCTTCATTCAGCTCCGGTTCCCAACGAT
CAAGGCGAGTTACATGATCCCCCATGTTGTGCAAAAAAGCGGTTAGCTCCTTCGGTCCTCCGATCGTTGT
CAGAAGTAAGTTGGCCGCAGTGTTATCACTCATGGTTATGGCAGCACTGCATAATTCTCTTACTGTCATG
CCATCCGTAAGATGCTTTTCTGTGACTGGTGAGTACTCAACCAAGTCATTCTGAGAATAGTGTATGCGGC
GACCGAGTTGCTCTTGCCCGGCGTCAATACGGGATAATACCGCGCCACATAGCAGAACTTTAAAAGTGCT
CATCATTGGAAAACGTTCTTCGGGGCGAAAACTCTCAAGGATCTTACCGCTGTTGAGATCCAGTTCGATG
TAACCCACTCGTGCACCCAACTGATCTTCAGCATCTTTTACTTTCACCAGCGTTTCTGGGTGAGCAAAAA
CAGGAAGGCAAAATGCCGCAAAAAAGGGAATAAGGGCGACACGGAAATGTTGAATACTCATACTCTTCCT
TTTTCAATATTATTGAAGCATTTATCAGGGTTATTGTCTCATGAGCGGATACATATTTGAATGTATTTAG
AAAAATAAACAAATAGGGGTTCCGCGCACATTTCCCCGAAAAGTGCCACCT
