Features (pLannotate 1.2.2; 12 found; start..end, strand, type, name):
      1..456     -  rep_origin     f1 ori (sequence partly withheld): f1 bacteriophage origin of replication; arrow indicates direction of (+) strand synthesis
    461..527     -  CDS            lacZα (fragment): LacZα fragment of β-galactosidase; lacZ fragment
    528..936     +  promoter       CMV IE94 promoter (fragment): enhancer/promoter region of simian cytomegalovirus major immediate early transcription unit IE94
    971..989     +  promoter       SP6 promoter: promoter for bacteriophage SP6 RNA polymerase
   1086..1658    +  intron         β-globin intron: intron from rabbit β-globin gene
   1656..1721    +  CDS            HBB (fragment): HBB_LEPEU - Experimental evidence at protein level: Swiss-Prot protein existence level 1. Involved in oxygen transport from the lung to the various peripheral tissues. From Lepus europaeus (European hare).
   1731..1865    -  polyA_signal   SV40 poly(A) signal: SV40 polyadenylation signal
   1932..1951    +  misc_feature   MCS (fragment): pBluescript multiple cloning site
   1952..2005    -  CDS            lacI (fragment): lac repressor; lacI; The lac repressor binds to the lac operator to inhibit transcription in E. coli. This inhibition can be relieved by adding lactose or isopropyl-β-D-thiogalactopyranoside (IPTG).
   2188..2776    -  rep_origin     ori: high-copy-number ColE1/pMB1/pBR322/pUC origin of replication
   2947..3807    -  CDS            AmpR: β-lactamase; bla; confers resistance to ampicillin, carbenicillin, and related antibiotics
   3808..3912    -  promoter       AmpR promoter: bla
>Addgene plasmid #49287 | pGGEV_7_Linker | analyzer sequence | sequence record 72919
AAATTGTAAACGTTAATATTTTGTTAAAATTCGCGTTAAATTTTTGTTAAATCAGCTCATTTTTTAACCA
ATAGGCCGAAATCGGCAAAATCCCTTATAAATCAAAAGAATAGACCGAGATAGGGT
[37 nt withheld, positions 127-163]
AAAGAACGTGGACTCCAACGTCAAAGG
[49 nt withheld, positions 191-239]
T
[91 nt withheld, positions 241-331]
G
[124 nt withheld, positions 333-456]
CCCATTCGCCATTCAGGCTACGCAACTGTTGGGAAGGGCGATCGGTGCGGGCCTCTTCGCTATTACGCCA
GGGCGCCTCCCCCATTGACGTCAATTACGGTAAATGGCCCGCCTGGCTCAATGCCCATTGACGTCAATAG
GACCACCCACCATTGACGTCAATGGGATGGCTCATTGCCCATTCATATCCGTTCTCACGCCCCCTATTGA
CGTCAATGACGGTAAATGGCCCACTTGGCAGTACATCAATATCTATTAATAGTAACTTGGCAAGTACATT
ACTATTGGAAGTACGCCAGGGTACATTGGCAGTACTCCCATTGACGTCAATGGCGGTAAATGGCCCGCGA
TGGCTGCCAAGTACATCCCCATTGACGTCAATGGGGAGGGGCAATGACGCAAATGGGCGTTCCATTGACG
TAAATGGGCGGTAGGCGTGCCTAATGGGAGGTCTATATAAGCAATGCTCGTTTAGGGAACCGCCATTCTG
CCTGGGGACGTCGGAGCAAGCTTGATTTAGGTGACACTATAGAGGTCTCAAGTTGCGGATCCGGCGGCGG
TACCGCCGTGAGACCCTCATCCTCCCGGGTAACTAAGTAAGGATCTCGACCGATCCTGAGAACTTCAGGG
TGAGTTTGGGGACCCTTGATTGTTCTTTCTTTTTCGCTATTGTAAAATTCATGTTATATGGAGGGGGCAA
AGTTTTCAGGGTGTTGTTTAGAATGGGAAGATGTCCCTTGTATCACCATGGACCCTCATGATAATTTTGT
TTCTTTCACTTTCTACTCTGTTGACAACCATTGTCTCCTCTTATTTTCTTTTCATTTTCTGTAACTTTTT
CGTTAAACTTTAGCTTGCATTTGTAACGAATTTTTAAATTCACTTTTGTTTATTTGTCAGATTGTAAGTA
CTTTCTCTAATCACTTTTTTTTCAAGGCAATCAGGGTATATTATATTGTACTTCAGCACAGTTTTAGAGA
ACAATTGTTATAATTAAATGATAAGGTAGAATATTTCTGCATATAAATTCTGGCTGGCGTGGAAATATTC
TTATTGGTAGAAACAACTACACCCTGGTCATCATCCTGCCTTTCTCTTTATGGTTACAATGATATACACT
GTTTGAGATGAGGATAAAATACTCTGAGTCCAAACCGGGCCCCTCTGCTAACCATGCTCATGCCTTCTTC
TCTTTCCTACAGCTCCTGGGCAACGTGCTGGTTGTTGTGCTGTCTCATCATTTTGGCAAAGAATTAATTC
CTCGACGGATCGTAGATCCAGACATGATAAGATACATTGATGAGTTTGGACAAACCACAACTAGAATGCA
GTGAAAAAAATGCTTTATTTGTGAAATTTGTGATGCTATTGCTTTATTTGTAACCATTATAAGCTGCAAT
AAACAAGTTAACAACAACAATTGCATTCATTTTATGTTTCAGGTTCAGGGGGAGGTGTGGGAGGTTTTTT
AATTCGCGGCCGCTCTAGAACTAGTCTGCATTAATGAATCGGCCAACGCGCGGGGAGAGGCGGTTTGCGT
ATTGGGCGCTCTTCCGCTTCCTCGCTCACTGACTCGCTGCGCTCGGTCGTTCGGCTGCGGCGAGCGGTAT
CAGCTCACTCAAAGGCGGTAATACGGTTATCCACAGAATCAGGGGATAACGCAGGAAAGAACATGTGAGC
AAAAGGCCAGCAAAAGGCCAGGAACCGTAAAAAGGCCGCGTTGCTGGCGTTTTTCCATAGGCTCGGCCCC
CCTGACGAGCATCACAAAAATCGACGCTCAAGTCAGAGGTGGCGAAACCCGACAGGACTATAAAGATACC
AGGCGTTCCCCCCTGGAAGCTCCCTCGTGCGCTCTCCTGTTCCGACCCTGCCGCTTACCGGATACCTGTC
CGCCTTTCTCCCTTCGGGAAGCGTGGCGCTTTCTCAATGCTCACGCTGTAGGTATCTCAGTTCGGTGTAG
GTCGTTCGCTCCAAGCTGGGCTGTGTGCACGAACCCCCCGTTCAGCCCGACCGCTGCGCCTTATCCGGTA
ACTATCGTCTTGAGTCCAACCCGGTAAGACACGACTTATCGCCACTGGCAGCAGCCACTGGTAACAGGAT
TAGCAGAGCGAGGTATGTAGGCGGTGCTACAGAGTTCTTGAAGTGGTGGCCTAACTACGGCTACACTAGA
AGGACAGTATTTGGTATCTGCGCTCTGCTGAAGCCAGTTACCTTCGGAAAAAGAGTTGGTAGCTCTTGAT
CCGGCAAACAAACCACCGCTGGTAGCGGTGGTTTTTTTGTTTGCAAGCAGCAGATTACGCGCAGAAAAAA
AGGATCTCAAGAAGATCCTTTGATCTTTTCTACGGGGTCTGACGCTCAGTGGAACGAAAACTCACGTTAA
GGGATTTTGGTCATGAGATTATCAAAAAGGATCTTCACCTAGATCCTTTTAAATTAAAAATGAAGTTTTA
AATCAATCTAAAGTATATATGAGTAAACTTGGTCTGACAGTTACCAATGCTTAATCAGTGAGGCACCTAT
CTCAGCGATCTGTCTATTTCGTTCATCCATAGTTGCCTGACTGCCCGTCGTGTAGATAACTACGATACGG
GAGGGCTTACCATCTGGCCCCAGTGCTGCAATGATACCGCGGGACCCACGCTCACCGGCTCCAGATTTAT
CAGCAATAAACCAGCCAGCCGGAAGGGCCGAGCGCAGAAGTGGTCCTGCAACTTTATCCGCCTCCATCCA
GTCTATTAATTGTTGCCGGGAAGCTAGAGTAAGTAGTTCGCCAGTTAATAGTTTGCGCAACGTTGTTGCC
ATTGCTACAGGCATCGTGGTGTCACGCTCGTCGTTTGGTATGGCTTCATTCAGCTCCGGTTCCCAACGAT
CAAGGCGAGTTACATGATCCCCCATGTTGTGAAAAAAAGCGGTTAGCTCCTTCGGTCCTCCGATCGTTGT
CAGAAGTAAGTTGGCCGCAGTGTTATCACTCATGCTTATGGCAGCACTGCATAATTCTCTTACTGTCATG
CCATCCGTAAGATGCTTTTCTGTGACTGGTGAGTACTCAACCAAGTCATTCTGAGAATAGTGTATGCGGC
GACCGAGTTGCTCTTGCCCGGCGTCAATACGGGATAATACCGCGCCACATAGCAGAACTTTAAAAGTGCT
CATCATTGGAAAACGTTCTTCGGGGCGAAAACTCTCAAGGATCTTACCGCTGTTGAGATCCAGTTCGATG
TAACCCACTCGTGCACCCAACTGATCTTCAGCATCTTTTACTTTCACCAGCGTTTCTGGGTGAGCAAAAA
CAGGAAGGCAAAATGCCGCAAAAAAGGGAATAAGGGCGACACGGAAATGTTGAATACTCATACTCTTCCT
TTTTCAATATTATTGAAGCATTTATCAGGGTTATTGTCTCATGAGCGGATACATATTTGAATGTATTTAG
AAAAATAAACAAATAGGGGTTCCGCGCACATTTCCCCGAAAAGTGCCACCTG
