>Addgene plasmid #49287 | pGGEV_7_Linker | addgene partial sequence | sequence record 75879 | CMV-F 5'-CGCAAATGGGCGGTAGGCGTG-3'
CTGCCTGGGGACGTCGGAGCAAGCTTGATTTAGGTGACACTATAGAGGTCTCAAGTTGCGGATCCGGCGG
CGGTACCGCCGTGAGACCCTCATCCTCCCGGGTAACTAAGTAAGGATCTCGACCGATCCTGAGAACTTCA
GGGTGAGTTTGGGGACCCTTGATTGTTCTTTCTTTTTCGCTATTGTAAAATTCATGTTATATGGAGGGGG
CAAAGTTTTCAGGGTGTTGTTTAGAATGGGAAGATGTCCCTTGTATCACCATGGACCCTCATGATAATTT
TGTTTCTTTCACTTTCTACTCTGTTGACAACCATTGTCTCCTCTTATTTTCTTTTCATTTTCTGTAACTT
TTTCGTTAAACTTTAGCTTGCATTTGTAACGAATTTTTAAATTCACTTTTGTTTATTTGTCAGATTGTAA
GTACTTTCTCTAATCACTTTTTTTTCAAGGCAATCAGGGTATATTATATTGTACTTCAGCACAGTTTTAG
AGAACAATTGTTATAATTAAATGATAAGGTAGAATATTTCTGCATATAAATTCTGGCTGGCGTGGAAATA
TTCTTATTGGTAGAAACAACTACACCCTGGTCATCATCCTGCCTTTCTCTTTATGGTTACAATGATATAC
ACTGTTTGAGATGAGGATAAAATACTCTGAGTCCAAACCGGGCCCCTCTGCTAACCATGCTCATGCCTTC
TTCTCTTTCCTACAGCTCCTGGGCAACGTGCTGGTTGTTGTGCTGTCTCATCATTTTGGCAAAGAATTAA
TTCCTCGA
